Addgene plasmid #32739: Myc-tagged delta N (dominant-negative form) human TCF4E pcDNA3
Depositing lab: Frank McCormick. Publication: Beta-catenin regulates expression of cyclin D1 in colon carcinoma cells. Tetsu O, McCormick F. Nature. 1999 Apr 1;398(6726):422-6. 10.1038/18884 PubMed 10201372.
Backbone
  Vector backbone: pcDNA3.1
  Backbone manufacturer: Invitrogen
  Backbone size w/o insert (bp): 5428
  Vector type: Mammalian Expression
  Selectable markers: Neomycin (select with G418)
Growth in bacteria
  Bacterial resistance: Ampicillin, 100 μg/mL
  Growth temperature: 37°C
  Growth strain: DH5alpha
  Copy number: High Copy
Gene/Insert
  Gene/Insert name: TCF4E
  Species: H. sapiens (human)
  Insert size (bp): 2200
  Mutation: The N-terminal deletion form (delta N) lacks amino acids 2-53 of
  Entrez Gene: Tcf7l2 (a.k.a. TCF4B, TCF4E, Tcf-4, Tcf4)
  Tag / fusion protein: Myc (N terminal on backbone)
  Cloning method: Restriction Enzyme; 5′ cloning site KpnI (not destroyed); 3′ cloning site XhoI (not destroyed)
  Sequencing primers: 5′ T7
Terms and licenses: Academic/Nonprofit Terms; Industry Terms: Not Available to Industry
How to cite: Myc-tagged delta N (dominant-negative form) human TCF4E pcDNA3 was a gift from Frank McCormick (Addgene plasmid # 32739 ; http://n2t.net/addgene:32739 ; RRID:Addgene_32739)
