[The description below was written by a language model from this plasmid's Addgene catalogue record and pLannotate feature annotations shown in this document.]
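Description:
Myc-tagged delta N (dominant-negative form) human TCF4E pcDNA3 is a mammalian expression plasmid built on the Invitrogen pcDNA3-series backbone (the catalogue entry lists pcDNA3.1, while the name says pcDNA3). It is maintained in E. coli as a high-copy plasmid through a ColE1/pUC-type origin and selected with ampicillin via the β-lactamase gene. An f1 origin is also present. For selecting stable transfectants in mammalian cells, a neomycin phosphotransferase cassette driven by the SV40 enhancer/early promoter and ending in an SV40 polyadenylation signal confers G418 resistance. Several short fragment hits in the annotation (lacI, ble, HIV-1 LTR, bom) look like backbone remnants or sequence-similarity matches rather than functional elements.

The payload is a human TCF4E (TCF7L2) coding sequence of roughly 2.2 kb, cloned between KpnI and XhoI. It sits downstream of the CMV immediate-early enhancer and promoter and upstream of the bovine growth hormone polyadenylation signal. T7 and SP6 promoters flank the insert and are available for sequencing or in vitro transcription. The encoded protein lacks amino acids 2–53 and carries an N-terminal Myc epitope for detection, although the feature table does not annotate the tag separately. The deleted N-terminal region of TCF factors is generally understood to mediate β-catenin binding, so the truncated protein can still occupy Tcf sites on DNA but cannot recruit β-catenin. It therefore acts as a dominant-negative inhibitor of Wnt/β-catenin-dependent transcription. The associated publication concerns β-catenin regulation of cyclin D1 in colon carcinoma cells, consistent with using the construct to block TCF/β-catenin target gene activation in transfected cells.
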