Features (pLannotate 1.2.2; 21 found; start..end, strand, type, name):
      2..94      +  CDS            lacI (fragment): lac repressor; lacI; The lac repressor binds to the lac operator to inhibit transcription in E. coli. This inhibition can be relieved by adding lactose or isopropyl-β-D-thiogalactopyranoside (IPTG).
    107..128     +  protein_bind   CAP binding site: CAP binding activates transcription in the presence of cAMP. E. coli catabolite activator protein
    143..173     +  promoter       lac promoter: promoter for the E. coli lac operon
    181..197     +  protein_bind   lac operator: The lac repressor binds to the lac operator to inhibit transcription in E. coli. This inhibition can be relieved by adding lactose or isopropyl-β-D-thiogalactopyranoside (IPTG). lac repressor encoded by lacI
    270..391     -  polyA_signal   SV40 poly(A) signal: SV40 polyadenylation signal
    386..544     -  CDS            ble (fragment): BLE_KLEPN - Experimental evidence at protein level: Swiss-Prot protein existence level 1. Binding protein with a strong affinity to the bleomycin family of antibiotics. Binds to CL990; an antimitotic-antibiotic compound. From Klebsiella pneumoniae.
    568..1359    -  CDS            neo: KKA2_KLEPN - Also known as kan, nptII. Experimental evidence at protein level: Swiss-Prot protein existence level 1. Resistance to kanamycin, neomycin, paromomycin, ribostamycin, butirosin and gentamicin B. From Klebsiella pneumoniae.
   1426..1755    -  promoter       SV40 promoter: SV40 enhancer and early promoter
   1769..2197    -  rep_origin     f1 ori (sequence partly withheld): f1 bacteriophage origin of replication; arrow indicates direction of (+) strand synthesis
   2218..2239    -  promoter       SV40 promoter (fragment): SV40 enhancer and early promoter
   2243..2467    -  polyA_signal   bGH poly(A) signal: bovine growth hormone polyadenylation signal
   2493..2511    +  promoter       SP6 promoter: promoter for bacteriophage SP6 RNA polymerase
   2952..4622    -  CDS            TCF7L2 (fragment): TF7L2_HUMAN - Also known as TCF4. Experimental evidence at protein level: Swiss-Prot protein existence level 1. Participates in the Wnt signaling pathway and modulates MYC expression by binding to its promoter in a sequence-specific manner. Acts as repressor in the absence of CTNNB1, and as activator in its presence. Activates transcription from promoters with several copies of the Tcf motif 5'-CCTTTGATC-3' in the presence of CTNNB1. TLE1, TLE2, TLE3 and TLE4 repress transactivation mediated by TCF7L2/TCF4 and CTNNB1. Expression of dominant-negative mutants results in cell-cycle arrest in G1.
   4660..4678    -  promoter       T7 promoter: promoter for bacteriophage T7 RNA polymerase
   4694..4727    -  LTR            5' LTR (truncated) (fragment): truncated 5' long terminal repeat (LTR) from HIV-1
   4723..4926    -  promoter       CMV promoter: human cytomegalovirus (CMV) immediate early promoter
   4927..5306    -  enhancer       CMV enhancer: human cytomegalovirus immediate early enhancer
   5461..5513    +  misc_feature   bom (fragment): basis of mobility region from pBR322
   5572..5676    +  promoter       AmpR promoter: bla
   5677..6537    +  CDS            AmpR: β-lactamase; bla; confers resistance to ampicillin, carbenicillin, and related antibiotics
   6708..7296    +  rep_origin     ori: high-copy-number ColE1/pMB1/pBR322/pUC origin of replication
>Addgene plasmid #32739 | Myc-tagged delta N (dominant-negative form) human TCF4E pcDNA3 | addgene full sequence | sequence record 157849 | Addgene NGS Result
AGCGCCCAATACGCAAACCGCCTCTCCCCGCGCGTTGGCCGATTCATTAATGCAGCTGGCACGACAGGTT
TCCCGACTGGAAAGCGGGCAGTGAGCGCAACGCAATTAATGTGAGTTAGCTCACTCATTAGGCACCCCAG
GCTTTACACTTTATGCTTCCGGCTCGTATGTTGTGTGGAATTGTGAGCGGATAACAATTTCACACAGGAA
ACAGCTATGACCATGATTACGCCAAGCTCTAGCTAGAGGTCGACGGTATACAGACATGATAAGATACATT
GATGAGTTTGGACAAACCACAACTAGAATGCAGTGAAAAAAATGCTTTATTTGTGAAATTTGTGATGCTA
TTGCTTTATTTGTAACCATTATAAGCTGCAATAAACAAGTTGGGGTGGGCGAAGAACTCCAGCATGAGAT
CCCCGCGCTGGAGGATCATCCAGCCGGCGTCCCGGAAAACGATTCCGAAGCCCAACCTTTCATAGAAGGC
GGCGGTGGAATCGAAATCTCGTGATGGCAGGTTGGGCGTCGCTTGGTCGGTCATTTCGAACCCCAGAGTC
CCGCTCAGAAGAACTCGTCAAGAAGGCGATAGAAGGCGATGCGCTGCGAATCGGGAGCGGCGATACCGTA
AAGCACGAGGAAGCGGTCAGCCCATTCGCCGCCAAGCTCTTCAGCAATATCACGGGTAGCCAACGCTATG
TCCTGATAGCGGTCCGCCACACCCAGCCGGCCACAGTCGATGAATCCAGAAAAGCGGCCATTTTCCACCA
TGATATTCGGCAAGCAGGCATCGCCATGGGTCACGACGAGATCCTCGCCGTCGGGCATGCGCGCCTTGAG
CCTGGCGAACAGTTCGGCTGGCGCGAGCCCCTGATGCTCTTCGTCCAGATCATCCTGATCGACAAGACCG
GCTTCCATCCGAGTACGTGCTCGCTCGATGCGATGTTTCGCTTGGTGGTCGAATGGGCAGGTAGCCGGAT
CAAGCGTATGCAGCCGCCGCATTGCATCAGCCATGATGGATACTTTCTCGGCAGGAGCAAGGTGAGATGA
CAGGAGATCCTGCCCCGGCACTTCGCCCAATAGCAGCCAGTCCCTTCCCGCTTCAGTGACAACGTCGAGC
ACAGCTGCGCAAGGAACGCCCGTCGTGGCCAGCCACGATAGCCGCGCTGCCTCGTCCTGCAGTTCATTCA
GGGCACCGGACAGGTCGGTCTTGACAAAAAGAACCGGGCGCCCCTGCGCTGACAGCCGGAACACGGCGGC
ATCAGAGCAGCCGATTGTCTGTTGTGCCCAGTCATAGCCGAATAGCCTCTCCACCCAAGCGGCCGGAGAA
CCTGCGTGCAATCCATCTTGTTCAATCATGCGAAACGATCCTCATCCTGTCTCTTGATCAGATCCGAAAA
TGGATATACAAGCTCCCGGGAGCTTTTTGCAAAAGCCTAGGCCTCCAAAAAAGCCTCCTCACTACTTCTG
GAATAGCTCAGAGGCAGAGGCGGCCTCGGCCTCTGCATAAATAAAAAAAATTAGTCAGCCATGGGGCGGA
GAATGGGCGGAACTGGGCGGAGTTAGGGGCGGGATGGGCGGAGTTAGGGGCGGGACTATGGTTGCTGACT
AATTGAGATGCATGCTTTGCATACTTCTGCCTGCTGGGGAGCCTGGGGACTTTCCACACCTGGTTGCTGA
CTAATTGAGATGCATGCTTTGCATACTTCTGCCTGCTGGGGAGCCTGGGGACTTTCCACACCCTAACTGA
CACACATTCCACAGAATTAATTCGCGTTAAATTTTTGTTAAATCAGCTCATTTTTTAACCAATAGGCCGA
AATCGGCAAAATCCCTTATAAATCAAAAGAATAGACCGAGATAGGGT
[37 nt withheld, positions 1868-1904]
AAAGAACGTGGACTCCAACGTCAAAGG
[49 nt withheld, positions 1932-1980]
T
[91 nt withheld, positions 1982-2072]
G
[124 nt withheld, positions 2074-2197]
GGGGATACCCCCTAGAGCCCCAGCTGGTTCTTTCCGCCTCAGAAGCCATAGAGCCCACCGCATCCCCAGC
ATGCCTGCTATTGTCTTCCCAATCCTCCCCCTTGCTGTCCTGCCCCACCCCACCCCCCAGAATAGAATGA
CACCTACTCAGACAATGCGATGCAATTTCCTCATTTTATTAGGAAAGGACAGTGGGAGTGGCACCTTCCA
GGGTCAAGGAAGGCACGGGGGAGGGGCAAACAACAGATGGCTGGCAACTAGAAGGCACAGTCGAGGCTGA
TCAGCGAGCTCTAGCATTTAGGTGACACTATAGAATAGGGCCCTCTAGATGCATGCTCGAGCGGCCGCCA
GTGTGATGGATATCTGCAGAATTCGTCGACATCGATGGATCCCTCGCAAGCTTTTTTTTTTTTTGTTTTT
TAATCAGTCTTTTAAAACTAAGCTATCCGAACTACATAACAGTTATGTATATATATATATTTTTTAAACG
CTACAAAGACTTTAAACAGCTGTTGATAAAAATTTTGGTAGAATCATGAGGTTCTTCTCTCATCTACATA
TTTAAAAGGAGAAATTGAAATAAGAATGGGTCAAATATTGACCAATGAACTCGATAAACATCAACTAATG
TAGCCACATGGCACAAAATTAAGAGAGTACAAAACAAAACCTTTCAAGGTGGGGGTGGGGGGCAAATTAA
GAAAAGTGAAACAAAACCATAAACAAAGTAGCGGGGTTCACGACGCTAAAGCTATTCTAAAGACTTGGTG
ACGAGCGACAGCGGCTGGGGCTGGGTCCCGGCCAGGGAGCTGTGGGAATGTAAGGAAGAAGTCGACGGCT
GTGCAATTGATGAGGAGGGGGCGGCAGGCTGCAAAGCGGCTGGGGGCAGGTCCAGGGCCCCGTTGGGACA
GAGGGCGGAGGCCTTGTGGGTGGCCTCAGCGAGCAGGAGGGCGGGTGGCGGAGGCATCATGGACAGGTGG
GCCAGGGGGTCGGGCTTCAGGGACAGCGACAGAGGCTGGGTCTGCTCAGTCTGTGACTTGGCGTCTCGGG
GAGGGGAGCCTAGCAGGTTCGGGGAGGGGGGAGGCGAATCTAGTAAGCTTCCATCTGAAGAGGGTGGGCT
GAGGCAGCTGCCTTCACCTTGTATGTAGCGAACGCACTTTTTTTTTCTCCTGCAAGGGCCGCACCAGTTA
TTCTGTTGATCAAGGCCAAAGCGCGCTCGGCATTTCTTAGGAGCGCTCAGGTCTGTAATCGGAGGAAGTG
AAAGGCAAGGATTTAGGAAACATTCGCTGTGTTCATTGGTCTCTCCCGGCTGCTTGTCCCTTTTCCTCTT
CTTCTTCTTTCCATAGTTATCCCGCGCGGACCAGCCGGGGTACAGTTGCATATGAAGCTGTCGCTCCTTC
CGGGCCAGCTCGTAGTATTTCGCTTGCTCTTCTCTGGACAGTGCATGCCACCTCCGCCCAAGGATCTGGT
TGATGGCCGCGCTTTCTTTCAACGTGCACTCAGCTACGACCTTTGCTCTCATTTCCTTCATATACAACAT
GAATGCATTAAGAGGTTTCTTTATGTGGGGCTTCTTCTTTTCTTCTTCCTTTTTGGAGTCCTGATGCTTT
GAACTATGGAGTGAGCCGACATCACTCTGGGACGATTCCTGTTTGACTGTTGGTGTGACTATGGCCGGAT
GCGGAATGCCCGTCGTGTGTAGCGTATGATGTGGTGGGACCATATGGGGAGGGAACCTGGACATGGAAGC
ATTGACGGTCAGAGCTGTGGGGTAGGGGTGTCTGAATCCTCCTGTCGTGATTGGGTACACTGGTTGACCT
TGCTGTGGTACTAACCATCCTAGCGGATGGGGGATTTGTCCTACGGTGCCAGGCGATAGTGGGTAATACG
GGGATATATCTGGAGGGTGCGGAGGCCGTGGGATTCCTGTTTTGGGGTCTACGTCGGCTGGTAAGTGTGG
AGGTGGGTTTCCCGGCGTGAAGTGTTCATTGCTGTACGTGATAAGAGGCGTGAGGGGGTGGACATGGTGA
GGGTGCTGCACCACTGGCACTTTGTTAGAGACAATGTGTGCCGGTGATGGGGACCGGGCATCCTTGAGGG
CTTGTCTACTCTGGAGGCTCCCTGCCTGGACATCAAGCAGTGGCCATTTCATCTGGAGATAGGTTCGGGC
GGTGGGCGAGAGCGATCCGTTGGGGAGGTAGGGGCTCGTCAGGTCGGGGATCATGATGAAGGGGTAGCCG
GGATACGGTGGCCCCTTAAAGAGCCCTCCATCTTGCCTCTTGGCCGCTTCTTCCAAACTTTCCCGGGATT
TGTCTCGGAAACTTTCGGAGCGAGGCGGAGGCCGTCTTTCCGCCTCGGAATCGGAGGAGCTGTTTTGATT
CGTCATGGTGGAATTCGAGCTCGGATCCTTCAGGTCCTCCTCGGAGATCAGCTTCTGCTCCATGGTACCA
AGCTTGGGTCTCCCTATAGTGAGTCGTATTAATTTCGATAAGCCAGTAAGCAGTGGGTTCTCTAGTTAGC
CAGAGAGCTCTGCTTATATAGACCTCCCACCGTACACGCCTACCGCCCATTTGCGTCAATGGGGCGGAGT
TGTTACGACATTTTGGAAAGTCCCGTTGATTTTGGTGCCAAAACAAACTCCCATTGACGTCAATGGGGTG
GAGACTTGGAAATCCCCGTGAGTCAAACCGCTATCCACGCCCATTGATGTACTGCCAAAACCGCATCACC
ATGGTAATAGCGATGACTAATACGTAGATGTACTGCCAAGTAGGAAAGTCCCATAAGGTCATGTACTGGG
CATAATGCCAGGCGGGCCATTTACCGTCATTGACGTCAATAGGGGGCGTACTTGGCATATGATACACTTG
ATGTACTGCCAAGTGGGCAGTTTACCGTAAATACTCCACCCATTGACGTCAATGGAAAGTCCCTATTGGC
GTTACTATGGGAACATACGTCATTATTGACGTCAATGGGCGGGGGTCGTTGGGCGGTCAGCCAGGCGGGC
CATTTACCGTAAGTTATGTAACGCGGAACTCCATATATGGGCTATGAACTAATGACCCCGTAATTGATTA
CTATTAATAACTAGTCAATAATCAATGTCAACGCGTATATCTGGCCCGTACATCGCGAAGCAGCGCAAAA
CGCCTAACCCTAAGCAGATTCTTCATGCAATTGTCGGTCAAGCCTTGCCTTGTTGTAGCTTAAATTTTGC
TCGCGCACTACTCAGCGACCTCCAACACACAAGCAGGGAGCAGATACTGGCTTAACTATGCGGCATCAGA
GCAGATTGTACTGAGAGTGCACCATAGGGGATCGGGAGATCTCCCGATCCGTCGACGTCAGGTGGCACTT
TTCGGGGAAATGTGCGCGGAACCCCTATTTGTTTATTTTTCTAAATACATTCAAATATGTATCCGCTCAT
GAGACAATAACCCTGATAAATGCTTCAATAATATTGAAAAAGGAAGAGTATGAGTATTCAACATTTCCGT
GTCGCCCTTATTCCCTTTTTTGCGGCATTTTGCCTTCCTGTTTTTGCTCACCCAGAAACGCTGGTGAAAG
TAAAAGATGCTGAAGATCAGTTGGGTGCACGAGTGGGTTACATCGAACTGGATCTCAACAGCGGTAAGAT
CCTTGAGAGTTTTCGCCCCGAAGAACGTTTTCCAATGATGAGCACTTTTAAAGTTCTGCTATGTGGCGCG
GTATTATCCCGTATTGACGCCGGGCAAGAGCAACTCGGTCGCCGCATACACTATTCTCAGAATGACTTGG
TTGAGTACTCACCAGTCACAGAAAAGCATCTTACGGATGGCATGACAGTAAGAGAATTATGCAGTGCTGC
CATAACCATGAGTGATAACACTGCGGCCAACTTACTTCTGACAACGATCGGAGGACCGAAGGAGCTAACC
GCTTTTTTGCACAACATGGGGGATCATGTAACTCGCCTTGATCGTTGGGAACCGGAGCTGAATGAAGCCA
TACCAAACGACGAGCGTGACACCACGATGCCTGTAGCAATGGCAACAACGTTGCGCAAACTATTAACTGG
CGAACTACTTACTCTAGCTTCCCGGCAACAATTAATAGACTGGATGGAGGCGGATAAAGTTGCAGGACCA
CTTCTGCGCTCGGCCCTTCCGGCTGGCTGGTTTATTGCTGATAAATCTGGAGCCGGTGAGCGTGGGTCTC
GCGGTATCATTGCAGCACTGGGGCCAGATGGTAAGCCCTCCCGTATCGTAGTTATCTACACGACGGGGAG
TCAGGCAACTATGGATGAACGAAATAGACAGATCGCTGAGATAGGTGCCTCACTGATTAAGCATTGGTAA
CTGTCAGACCAAGTTTACTCATATATACTTTAGATTGATTTAAAACTTCATTTTTAATTTAAAAGGATCT
AGGTGAAGATCCTTTTTGATAATCTCATGACCAAAATCCCTTAACGTGAGTTTTCGTTCCACTGAGCGTC
AGACCCCGTAGAAAAGATCAAAGGATCTTCTTGAGATCCTTTTTTTCTGCGCGTAATCTGCTGCTTGCAA
ACAAAAAAACCACCGCTACCAGCGGTGGTTTGTTTGCCGGATCAAGAGCTACCAACTCTTTTTCCGAAGG
TAACTGGCTTCAGCAGAGCGCAGATACCAAATACTGTTCTTCTAGTGTAGCCGTAGTTAGGCCACCACTT
CAAGAACTCTGTAGCACCGCCTACATACCTCGCTCTGCTAATCCTGTTACCAGTGGCTGCTGCCAGTGGC
GATAAGTCGTGTCTTACCGGGTTGGACTCAAGACGATAGTTACCGGATAAGGCGCAGCGGTCGGGCTGAA
CGGGGGGTTCGTGCACACAGCCCAGCTTGGAGCGAACGACCTACACCGAACTGAGATACCTACAGCGTGA
GCTATGAGAAAGCGCCACGCTTCCCGAAGGGAGAAAGGCGGACAGGTATCCGGTAAGCGGCAGGGTCGGA
ACAGGAGAGCGCACGAGGGAGCTTCCAGGGGGAAACGCCTGGTATCTTTATAGTCCTGTCGGGTTTCGCC
ACCTCTGACTTGAGCGTCGATTTTTGTGATGCTCGTCAGGGGGGCGGAGCCTATGGAAAAACGCCAGCAA
CGCGGCCTTTTTACGGTTCCTGGCCTTTTGCTGGCCTTTTGCTCACATGTTCTTTCCTGCGTTATCCCCT
GATTCTGTGGATAACCGTATTACCGCCTTTGAGTGAGCTGATACCGCTCGCCGCAGCCGAACGACCGAGC
GCAGCGAGTCAGTGAGCGAGGAAGCGGAAG
