>Addgene plasmid #32739 | Myc-tagged delta N (dominant-negative form) human TCF4E pcDNA3 | addgene partial sequence | sequence record 39070 | CMV-F 5'-CGCAAATGGGCGGTAGGCGTG-3'
GCAGAGCTCTCTGGCTAACTAGAGAACCCACTGCTTACTGGCTTATCGAAATTAATACGACTCACTATAG
GGAGACCCAAGCTTGGTACCATGGAGCAGAAGCTGATCTCCGAGGAGGACCTGAAGGATCCGAGCTCGAA
TTCCACCATGACGAATCAAAACAGCTCCTCCGATTCCGAGGCGGAAAGACGGCCTCCGCCTCGCTCCGAA
AGTTTCCGAGACAAATCCCGGGAAAGTTTGGAAGAAGCGGCCAAGAGGCAAGATGGAGGGCTCTTTAAGG
GGCCACCGTATCCCGGCTACCCCTTCATCATGATCCCCGACCTGACGAGCCCCTACCTCCCCAACGGATC
GCTCTCGCCCACCGCCCGAACCTATCTCCAGATGAAATGGCCACTGCTTGATGTCCAGGCAGGGAGCCTC
CAGAGTAGACAAGCCCTCAAGGATGCCCGGTCCCCATCACCGGCACACATTGTCTCTAACAAAGTGCCAG
TGGTGCAGCACCCTCACCATGTCCACCCCCTCACGCCTCTTATCACGTACAGCAATGAACACTTCACGCC
GGGAAACCCACCTCCACACTTACCAGCCGACGTAGACCCCAAAACAGGAATCCCACGGCCTCCGCACCCT
CCAGATATATCCCCGTATTACCCACTATCGCCTGGCACCGTAGGACAAATCCCCCATCCGCTAGGATGGT
TAGTACCACAGCAAGGTCAACCAGTGTACCCAATCACGACAGGAGGATTCAGACACCCCTACCCCACAGC
TCTGACCGTCAATGCTTCCATGTCCAGGTTCCCTCCCCATATGGTCCCACCACATCATACGCTACACACG
A
